>Addgene plasmid #24044 | PHO4NLS-GFP-PRA (109) | addgene partial sequence | sequence record 29841 | 24044 with PrA-R 5'-GCATCAGCTTTTGGAGCTTG
CCCTAAACGTTAGCACTTTGGCTTGGATCATCTTTAAGGCTTTGGATAAAACCATTGCGTTGATCAGCAT
TTAAGTTAGGCATATTTAAGACTTGATAAAAAGCATTTTGTTGAGCAAGCTTTTTGTACAATTCATCCAT
ACCATGGGTAATACCAGCAGCAGTAACAAATTCTAACAAGACCATGTGGTCTCTCTTTTCGTTTGGATCT
TTGGATAAGGCAGATTGAGTGGATAAGTAATGGTTGTCTGGTAACAAGACTGGACCATCACCAATTGGAG
TATTTTGTTGATAATGGTCAGCTAATTGAACAGAACCATCTTCAATGTTGTGTCTAATTTTGAAGTTAAC
TTTGATACCATTCTTTTGTTTGTCAGCCATGATGTAAACATTGTGAGAGTTATAGTTGTATTCCAATTTG
TGACCTAAAATGTTACCATCTTCTTTAAAATCAATACCTTTTAATTCGATTCTATTAACTAAGGTATCAC
CTTCAAACTTGACTTCAGCTCTGGTCTTGTAGTTACCGTCATCTTTGAAAAAAATAGTTCTTTCTTGAAC
ATAACCTTCTGGCATGGCAGACTTGAAAAAGTCATGTTGTTTCATATGATCTGGGTATCTCGCAAAACAT
TGAACACCATAACCGAAAGTAGTGACTAAGGTTGGCCATGGAACTGGCAATTTACCAGTAGTACAAATAA
ATTTTAAGGTCAATTTACCGTAAGTAGCATCACCTTCACCTTCACCGGAGACAGAAAATTTGTGACCATG
AACATCACCATCCAATTCAACCAAAATTGGGACAACACCAGTGAATAATTCTTCACCTTTAGACATGGCT
CCCGGCAGAATAACTTTCGGATATTGGCTTTGGTTTCGGGTTCCGGTTTCGGAAGTTGGGATAA
