>Addgene plasmid #24044 | PHO4NLS-GFP-PRA (109) | addgene partial sequence | sequence record 29842 | 24044 with primer GFP-R
TTTGACATGGATCCCGGCAGAATAACTTTCGGATATTGCTTTGGTTTCGGTTTCGGTTTCGGAGTTGGGA
TAACGCTGTCGGGCAATTCGAACAGCGAAGTGGCCGAATCCGGCCCGGGTTTACCTCTGCGCTTGTTCAA
ATACGGACTACTATTACTCTTGTTTTTAGTGACTTTGTTAGCCATGAATTCCTGTATGTGTTTTTTGTAG
TTATAGATTTAAGCAAGAAAAGAATACAAACAAAAAATTGAAAAAGATTGATTTAGAATTAAAAAGAAAA
ATATTTACGTAAGAAGGGAAAATAGTAAATGTTGCAAGTTCACTAAACTCCTAAATTATGCTGCCCTTTA
TATTCCCTGTTACAGCAGCCGAGCCAAAGGTATATAGGCTCCTTTGCATTAGCATGCGTAACAAACCACC
TGTCAGTTTCAACCGAGGTGGTATCCGAGAGAAGTGTGTGATTGCTTTAATTAATTTCGGAGAATCTCAC
ATGCCACTGAAGATTAAAAACTGGATGCCAGAAAAGGGGTGTCCAGGTGTAACATCAATAGAGGAAGCTG
AAAAGTCTTAGAACGGGTAATCTTCCACCAACCTGATGGGTTCCTAGATATAATCTCG
