[The description below was written by a language model from this plasmid's Addgene catalogue record.]
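Description:
PHO4NLS-GFP-PRA (109) is a yeast expression plasmid built on the pYX242 backbone (about 9 kb without insert). It is a shuttle vector: ampicillin resistance allows selection in E. coli, and the LEU2 auxotrophic marker selects transformants in leucine-deficient Saccharomyces cerevisiae strains. The record does not state the promoter driving expression, the yeast or bacterial origins of replication, or the copy number, and no feature table is available to confirm them.

The payload is a three-part fusion reporter assembled stepwise in the pYX242 polylinker. A short fragment of the S. cerevisiae PHO4 gene, covering only bp 421–588 (roughly 160 bp) and corresponding to the nuclear localization signal of this transcription factor, was inserted between EcoRI and BamHI. EGFP follows in the BamHI/HindIII interval, and a single repeat of the Protein A (PrA) IgG-binding motif sits further downstream between HindIII and SalI. Both tags therefore lie C-terminal to the NLS. The encoded protein is an NLS-GFP-PrA chimera in which the PHO4 signal directs nuclear import, EGFP allows the cargo's localization to be followed by fluorescence microscopy in living cells, and the PrA repeat provides a handle for IgG-based affinity capture or immunodetection.

The record gives no explicit purpose, but the design fits a model nuclear import cargo, used to monitor NLS-dependent transport across the nuclear pore complex in yeast and to isolate the reporter together with associated transport factors.
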