Addgene plasmid #24044: PHO4NLS-GFP-PRA (109)
Depositing lab: Michael Rout. Depositing organization: Rockefeller University.
Backbone
  Vector backbone: pYX242
  Backbone size w/o insert (bp): 9000
  Vector type: Yeast Expression
  Selectable markers: LEU2
Growth in bacteria
  Bacterial resistance: Ampicillin, 100 μg/mL
  Growth temperature: 37°C
  Growth strain: DH5alpha
  Copy number: Unknown
Gene/Insert
  Gene/Insert name: PHO4
  Species: S. cerevisiae (budding yeast)
  Insert size (bp): 160
  Mutation: Only bp 421-588 of PHO4 (NLS)
  Tag / fusion protein: EGFP (C terminal on insert); PrA (C terminal on insert)
  Cloning method: Restriction Enzyme; 5′ cloning site EcoRI (unknown if destroyed); 3′ cloning site BamHI (unknown if destroyed)
  Sequencing primers: 5′ EGFP-N
Terms and licenses: Academic/Nonprofit Terms; Industry Terms: Not Available to Industry
Depositor comments: NLS of PHO4 (bp 421-588) inserted in EcoRI/BamHI, eGFP inserted downstream in BamHI/HindIII and a single PrA repeat inserted further downstream in HindIII/SalI of pYX242. PrA motif sequence downstream of GFP: GCTCAACAAAATGCTTTTTATCAAGTCTTAAATATGCCTAACTTAAATGCTGATCAACGCAATGGTTTTATCCAAAGCCTTAAAGATGATCCAAGCCAAAGTGCTAACGTTTTAGGTGAAGCTCAAAAACTTAATGACTCTCAAGCTCCAAAAGCTGATGCGCAACAAAATAAC
How to cite: PHO4NLS-GFP-PRA (109) was a gift from Michael Rout (Addgene plasmid # 24044 ; http://n2t.net/addgene:24044 ; RRID:Addgene_24044)
